Addgene plasmid #41661: EGFP-bSV-171-1792
Depositing lab: Elizabeth Luna. Depositing organization: University of Massachusetts, Worcester. Publication: Domain analysis of supervillin, an F-actin bundling plasma membrane protein with functional nuclear localization signals. Wulfkuhle JD, Donina IE, Stark NH, Pope RK, Pestonjamasp KN, Niswonger ML, Luna EJ. J Cell Sci. 1999 Jul:112 (Pt 13):2125-36. doi: 10.1242/jcs.112.13.2125 PubMed 10362542.
Backbone
  Vector backbone: pEGFP-C1
  Backbone manufacturer: Clontech
  Backbone size w/o insert (bp): 4731
  Vector type: Mammalian Expression
Growth in bacteria
  Bacterial resistance: Kanamycin, 50 μg/mL
  Growth temperature: 37°C
  Growth strain: JM109
  Copy number: High Copy
Gene/Insert
  Gene/Insert name: supervillin (alt name: SVIL)
  Species: B. taurus (bovine)
  Insert size (bp): 2883
  Mutation: amino acids 171-1792
  Entrez Gene: SVIL
  Tag / fusion protein: EGFP (N terminal on backbone)
Terms and licenses: Academic/Nonprofit Terms; Industry Terms: Not Available to Industry
How to cite: EGFP-bSV-171-1792 was a gift from Elizabeth Luna (Addgene plasmid # 41661 ; http://n2t.net/addgene:41661 ; RRID:Addgene_41661)
