[The description below was written by a language model from this plasmid's Addgene catalogue record.]
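Description:
EGFP-bSV-171-1792 is a mammalian expression plasmid built on the Clontech pEGFP-C1 backbone (4731 bp without insert) that encodes a truncated form of bovine (B. taurus) supervillin (SVIL) fused to EGFP. The insert covers amino acids 171-1792 of supervillin, so the protein lacks its extreme N-terminal 170 residues. EGFP is supplied by the backbone and sits at the N terminus of the fusion. The plasmid is maintained in bacteria at high copy number under kanamycin selection. No feature table accompanies the record, so the promoter, polyadenylation signal and origins are not explicitly listed. pEGFP-C1 vectors generally drive the fusion from the CMV immediate-early promoter with an SV40 polyadenylation signal, and they carry a pUC-type origin and a kanamycin/neomycin resistance cassette that also permits G418 selection in mammalian cells.

One inconsistency is worth noting. The recorded insert size is 2883 bp, which is shorter than the roughly 4.9 kb needed to encode a 1622-residue span, so either the listed size or the residue range may not reflect the actual clone. The record gives no way to resolve this.

The associated publication is a domain analysis of supervillin, described there as an F-actin bundling plasma membrane protein with functional nuclear localization signals. In that context, this construct appears to be one of a series of deletion fusions. Such fusions are used to express fluorescently tagged supervillin fragments in cultured mammalian cells and to relate particular regions of the protein to its subcellular localization and its effects on the actin cytoskeleton.
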