>Addgene plasmid #41661 | EGFP-bSV-171-1792 | addgene partial sequence | sequence record 56561 | EGFP-C 5'-CATGGTCCTGCTGGAGTTCGTG-3'
TCTCGGCATGGACGAGCTGTACAAGTCCGGACTCAGATCTGAGCTCTCGGGGCTCAGGACCTGCGTGGCT
GAGTCCAAGGACTACGGCCTGCACCGGAGTGACGGTGTTTCCGACACAGAGGTGCTGCTCAATGCAGAAA
ACCAAAGACGCGGTCAAGAGCCCAGTGCCACCGGGCTGGCCCGAGACCTGCCCCTTGCAGGGGAGGTCTC
CTCTTCTTTCTCATTCTCCGGGCGAGACTCTGCCCTCGGTGAAGTGCCAAGGTCCCCAAAGGCAGTGCAC
AGCCTGCCCAGTCCATCGCCTGGGCAGCCGGCCTCCCCAAGCCACTCCACCAGTGACCTGCCACTCCCTG
CGGAGGCTCGAGCCAGGTCAACTTCAAATTCAGAAATGCCAGCTGCCGAGGATGAAGAAAAGGTCGATGA
GCGAGCGAGGCTGAGCGTCGCTGCTAAGAGGCTGCTCTTCAGGGAGATGGAGAAGTCGTTTGACGAGAAG
AGCGTCCCAAAGCGCCGCTCCCGCAATGCGGCCGTGGAGCAGAGGCTGCGGCGCCTCCAGGACCGGTCCC
ACACGCAGCCCGTCACCACCGAGGAGGTGGTCATTGCAGCCACATTGCAGGCGTCTGCTCACCAAAAGGC
ACTAGCCAGAGACCAGACAAACGAGAGCAAAGATTCTGCTGAGCAGGGAGAACCCGACTCCTCCACTCTG
AGCTTAGCGGAGAAGCTGGCCTTGTTTAACAAACTATCTCAGCCGGTCTCAAAAGCCATTTCAACACGGA
ACAGATTAGACATGAGACAGAGGAGGATGAATGCTCGTTATCAAACCCAGCCGGTCACGCTTGGAGAAGT
GGAACAGGTGCAGAGTGGCAAGCTCATGGCTTTCTCTCCACATA
