>Addgene plasmid #41661 | EGFP-bSV-171-1792 | addgene partial sequence | sequence record 56563 | SV40pA-R 5'-GAAATTTGTGATGCTATTGC-3'
GCTGCATAACAGTTAACAACAACAATTGCATTCATTTTATGTTTCAGGTTCAGGGGGAGGTGTGGGAGGT
TTTTTAAAGCAAGTAAAACCTCTACAAATGTGGTATGGCTGATTATGATCAGTTATCTAGAAGGCCGCGG
GAATTCGATTAAACATCCATTTTCCTGGTCCATCAGTATTGAAAGTGACCACCCAGGTTCCTCCAGCATC
TCCTGACTCAGAACAGACCTTTCGCTTTCTTCAGGTTCACCTGCTTCCAAGCGGGCAGTGCATTGTACTC
GTCTCGGGTCATGTCTAGTGCAAACTCGAAGTCCTCGTCGGTGAGATAGATCTCCAGCTTCAGAGGGTCA
ACTCCCTCAGGGAGCGGCCTGGCTAGGAGGTCGGCCAGTGGGTAAATGGTCTTACACAGTTTGGCTAAGA
CATCCTCCACTAGGGTGATCTGATTTGAAACTTCCGTGTCCATCTCCGTGATCTCTGCAATGTCTTCTCT
GTGCTCCCAGCTGGGGAACATGTTGGTGAAGGTCAGGGGTTCCAGGCCAGCGTGGATGAGGTAAGACTTG
GGGGGCGGCTTCTTCAGGTTTTTCCCTCGGCAGTACTGCAGCACTGTCTCCATGGCGCTCTTCCGGTCCG
AGGCCCAGCGGATGCGCGCGGAGCCCGTGATCTTGTTCTCGATGGGCCACCAGCCTTGCCAGAGGTACAC
CTCGTGGTGATTGTCAACAAGGAAGAGTGCTGGCTGTGGGGCACTGTATAGGTCTTCCTGCAGGAAGGGC
ATAGAGTTGACCACAGAGGGGTCTCGGGCGGGATACATGAACTCTGTGGCTGAGAAGTCACCAGAGGAGC
TGCTGAGGATGAACAGGCGGGGTGTGAAGTTAAAATTTCCAGGATCTTGAAGCATGCAGTCGTAGGCTTT
CCGGTCTCTCCTCCCCAGAGCGTCCCAGAACCCCAGGGGCTCCGAGCCTTCATCACACTCATGAATTGTC
ACTTTGCTGCTA
